>Addgene plasmid #79009 | pCIP | depositor full sequence | sequence record 151714 | pCIP sequence 6172 bps
CTG
[124 nt withheld, positions 4-127]
C
[91 nt withheld, positions 129-219]
A
[49 nt withheld, positions 221-269]
CCTTTGACGTTGGAGTCCACGTTCTTT
[37 nt withheld, positions 297-333]
ACCCTATCTCGGTCTATTCTTTTGATTTATAAGGGATTTTGCCGATTTCGGCCTATTGGTTAAAAAATGA
GCTGATTTAACAAAAATTTAACGCGAATTTTAACAAAATATTAACGCTTACAATTTCCATTCGCCATTCA
GGCTGCGCAACTGTTGGGAAGGGCGATCGGTGCGGGCCTCTTCGCTATTACGCCAGCTGGCGAAAGGGGG
ATGTGCTGCAAGGCGATTAAGTTGGGTAACGCCAGGGTTTTCCCAGTCACGACGTTGTAAAACGACGGCC
AGTGAGCGCGCGTAATACGACTCACTATAGGGCGAATTGGGTACCGGGCCCCCCCTCGAGGTCGACATTG
ATTATTGACTAGTTATTAATAGTAATCAATTACGGGGTCATTAGTTCATAGCCCATATATGGAGTTCCGC
GTTACATAACTTACGGTAAATGGCCCGCCTGGCTGACCGCCCAACGACCCCCGCCCATTGACGTCAATAA
TGACGTATGTTCCCATAGTAACGCCAATAGGGACTTTCCATTGACGTCAATGGGTGGACTATTTACGGTA
AACTGCCCACTTGGCAGTACATCAAGTGTATCATATGCCAAGTACGCCCCCTATTGACGTCAATGACGGT
AAATGGCCCGCCTGGCATTATGCCCAGTACATGACCTTATGGGACTTTCCTACTTGGCAGTACATCTACG
TATTAGTCATCGCTATTACCATGGGTCGAGGTGAGCCCCACGTTCTGCTTCACTCTCCCCATCTCCCCCC
CCTCCCCACCCCCAATTTTGTATTTATTTATTTTTTAATTATTTTGTGCAGCGATGGGGGCGGGGGGGGG
GGGGGCGCGCGCCAGGCGGGGCGGGGCGGGGCGAGGGGCGGGGCGGGGCGAGGCGGAGAGGTGCGGCGGC
AGCCAATCAGAGCGGCGCGCTCCGAAAGTTTCCTTTTATGGCGAGGCGGCGGCGGCGGCGGCCCTATAAA
AAGCGAAGCGCGCGGCGGGCGGGAGTCGCTGCGTTGCCTTCGCCCCGTGCCCCGCTCCGCGCCGCCTCGC
GCCGCCCGCCCCGGCTCTGACTGACCGCGTTACTCCCACAGGTGAGCGGGCGGGACGGCCCTTCTCCTCC
GGGCTGTAATTAGCGCTTGGTTTAATGACGGCTCGTTTCTTTTCTGTGGCTGCGTGAAAGCCTTAAAGGG
CTCCGGGAGGGCCCTTTGTGCGGGGGGGAGCGGCTCGGGGGGTGCGTGCGTGTGTGTGTGCGTGGGGAGC
GCCGCGTGCGGCCCGCGCTGCCCGGCGGCTGTGAGCGCTGCGGGCGCGGCGCGGGGCTTTGTGCGCTCCG
CGTGTGCGCGAGGGGAGCGCGGCCGGGGGCGGTGCCCCGCGGTGCGGGGGGGCTGCGAGGGGAACAAAGG
CTGCGTGCGGGGTGTGTGCGTGGGGGGGTGAGCAGGGGGTGTGGGCGCGGCGGTCGGGCTGTAACCCCCC
CCTGCACCCCCCTCCCCGAGTTGCTGAGCACGGCCCGGCTTCGGGTGCGGGGCTCCGTGCGGGGCGTGGC
GCGGGGCTCGCCGTGCCGGGCGGGGGGTGGCGGCAGGTGGGGGTGCCGGGCGGGGCGGGGCCGCCTCGGG
CCGGGGAGGGCTCGGGGGAGGGGCGCGGCGGCCCCGGAGCGCCGGCGGCTGTCGAGGCGCGGCGAGCCGC
AGCCATTGCCTTTTATGGTAATCGTGCGAGAGGGCGCAGGGACTTCCTTTGTCCCAAATCTGGCGGAGCC
GAAATCTGGGAGGCGCCGCCGCACCCCCTCTAGCGGGCGCGGGCGAAGCGGTGCGGCGCCGGCAGGAAGG
AAATGGGCGGGGAGGGCCTTCGTGCGTCGCCGCGCCGCCGTCCCCTTCTCCATCTCCAGCCTCGGGGCTG
CCGCAGGGGGACGGCTGCCTTCGGGGGGGACGGGGCAGGGCGGGGTTCGGCTTCTGGCGTGTGACCGGCG
GCTCTAGAGCCTCTGCTAACCATGTTCATGCCTTCTTCTTTTTCCTACAGCTCCTGGGCAACGTGCTGGT
TATTGTGCTGTCTCATCATTTTGGCAAAGAATTCAACGCGGCTAGCGCCATCAGCAATTGGATCCGATCT
AGATCGAGTTAATTAAGAATTCCGCCCCCCCCCCCTCTCCCTCCCCCCCCCCTAACGTTACTGGCCGAAG
CCGCTTGGAATAAGGCCGGTGTGCGTTTGTCTATATGTTATTTTCCACCATATTGCCGTCTTTTGGCAAT
GTGAGGGCCCGGAAACCTGGCCCTGTCTTCTTGACGAGCATTCCTAGGGGTCTTTCCCCTCTCGCCAAAG
GAATGCAAGGTCTGTTGAATGTCGTGAAGGAAGCAGTTCCTCTGGAAGCTTCTTGAAGACAAACAACGTC
TGTAGCGACCCTTTGCAGGCAGCGGAACCCCCCACCTGGCGACAGGTGCCTCTGCGGCCAAAAGCCACGT
GTATAAGATACACCTGCAAAGGCGGCACAACCCCAGTGCCACGTTGTGAGTTGGATAGTTGTGGAAAGAG
TCAAATGGCTCTCCTCAAGCGTATTCAACAAGGGGCTGAAGGATGCCCAGAAGGTACCCCATTGTATGGG
ATCTGATCTGGGGCCTCGGTACACATGCTTTACATGTGTTTAGTCGAGGTTAAAAAAACGTCTAGGCCCC
CCGAACCACGGGGACGTGGTTTTCCTTTGAAAAACACGATGATAATATGGCCACAACCATGACCGAGTAC
AAGCCCACGGTGCGCCTCGCCACCCGCGACGACGTCCCCAGGGCCGTACGCACCCTCGCCGCCGCGTTCG
CCGACTACCCCGCCACGCGCCACACCGTCGATCCGGACCGCCACATCGAGCGGGTCACCGAGCTGCAAGA
ACTCTTCCTCACGCGCGTCGGGCTCGACATCGGCAAGGTGTGGGTCGCGGACGACGGCGCCGCGGTGGCG
GTCTGGACCACGCCGGAGAGCGTCGAAGCGGGGGCGGTGTTCGCCGAGATCGGCCCGCGCATGGCCGAGT
TGAGCGGTTCCCGGCTGGCCGCGCAGCAACAGATGGAAGGCCTCCTGGCGCCGCACCGGCCCAAGGAGCC
CGCGTGGTTCCTGGCCACCGTCGGCGTCTCGCCCGACCACCAGGGCAAGGGTCTGGGCAGCGCCGTCGTG
CTCCCCGGAGTGGAGGCGGCCGAGCGCGCCGGGGTGCCCGCCTTCCTGGAGACCTCCGCGCCCCGCAACC
TCCCCTTCTACGAGCGGCTCGGCTTCACCGTCACCGCCGACGTCGAGGTGCCCGAAGGACCGCGCACCTG
GTGCATGACCCGCAAGCCCGGTGCCTGACGCCCGCCCCACGACCCGCAGCGCCCGACCGAAAGGAGCGCA
CGACCCCATGCATGGATCGATAGCCTCGACTGTGCCTTCTAGTTGCCAGCCATCTGTTGTTTGCCCCTCC
CCCGTGCCTTCCTTGACCCTGGAAGGTGCCACTCCCACTGTCCTTTCCTAATAAAATGAGGAAATTGCAT
CGCATTGTCTGAGTAGGTGTCATTCTATTCTGGGGGGTGGGGTGGGGCAGGACAGCAAGGGGGAGGATTG
GGAAGACAATAGCAGGCATGCTGGGGATGCGGTGGGCTCTATCTGCGGCCGCCACCGCGGTGGAGCTCCA
GCTTTTGTTCCCTTTAGTGAGGGTTAATTGCGCGCTTGGCGTAATCATGGTCATAGCTGTTTCCTGTGTG
AAATTGTTATCCGCTCACAATTCCACACAACATACGAGCCGGAAGCATAAAGTGTAAAGCCTGGGGTGCC
TAATGAGTGAGCTAACTCACATTAATTGCGTTGCGCTCACTGCCCGCTTTCCAGTCGGGAAACCTGTCGT
GCCAGCTGCATTAATGAATCGGCCAACGCGCGGGGAGAGGCGGTTTGCGTATTGGGCGCTCTTCCGCTTC
CTCGCTCACTGACTCGCTGCGCTCGGTCGTTCGGCTGCGGCGAGCGGTATCAGCTCACTCAAAGGCGGTA
ATACGGTTATCCACAGAATCAGGGGATAACGCAGGAAAGAACATGTGAGCAAAAGGCCAGCAAAAGGCCA
GGAACCGTAAAAAGGCCGCGTTGCTGGCGTTTTTCCATAGGCTCCGCCCCCCTGACGAGCATCACAAAAA
TCGACGCTCAAGTCAGAGGTGGCGAAACCCGACAGGACTATAAAGATACCAGGCGTTTCCCCCTGGAAGC
TCCCTCGTGCGCTCTCCTGTTCCGACCCTGCCGCTTACCGGATACCTGTCCGCCTTTCTCCCTTCGGGAA
GCGTGGCGCTTTCTCATAGCTCACGCTGTAGGTATCTCAGTTCGGTGTAGGTCGTTCGCTCCAAGCTGGG
CTGTGTGCACGAACCCCCCGTTCAGCCCGACCGCTGCGCCTTATCCGGTAACTATCGTCTTGAGTCCAAC
CCGGTAAGACACGACTTATCGCCACTGGCAGCAGCCACTGGTAACAGGATTAGCAGAGCGAGGTATGTAG
GCGGTGCTACAGAGTTCTTGAAGTGGTGGCCTAACTACGGCTACACTAGAAGGACAGTATTTGGTATCTG
CGCTCTGCTGAAGCCAGTTACCTTCGGAAAAAGAGTTGGTAGCTCTTGATCCGGCAAACAAACCACCGCT
GGTAGCGGTGGTTTTTTTGTTTGCAAGCAGCAGATTACGCGCAGAAAAAAAGGATCTCAAGAAGATCCTT
TGATCTTTTCTACGGGGTCTGACGCTCAGTGGAACGAAAACTCACGTTAAGGGATTTTGGTCATGAGATT
ATCAAAAAGGATCTTCACCTAGATCCTTTTAAATTAAAAATGAAGTTTTAAATCAATCTAAAGTATATAT
GAGTAAACTTGGTCTGACAGTTACCAATGCTTAATCAGTGAGGCACCTATCTCAGCGATCTGTCTATTTC
GTTCATCCATAGTTGCCTGACTCCCCGTCGTGTAGATAACTACGATACGGGAGGGCTTACCATCTGGCCC
CAGTGCTGCAATGATACCGCGAGACCCACGCTCACCGGCTCCAGATTTATCAGCAATAAACCAGCCAGCC
GGAAGGGCCGAGCGCAGAAGTGGTCCTGCAACTTTATCCGCCTCCATCCAGTCTATTAATTGTTGCCGGG
AAGCTAGAGTAAGTAGTTCGCCAGTTAATAGTTTGCGCAACGTTGTTGCCATTGCTACAGGCATCGTGGT
GTCACGCTCGTCGTTTGGTATGGCTTCATTCAGCTCCGGTTCCCAACGATCAAGGCGAGTTACATGATCC
CCCATGTTGTGCAAAAAAGCGGTTAGCTCCTTCGGTCCTCCGATCGTTGTCAGAAGTAAGTTGGCCGCAG
TGTTATCACTCATGGTTATGGCAGCACTGCATAATTCTCTTACTGTCATGCCATCCGTAAGATGCTTTTC
TGTGACTGGTGAGTACTCAACCAAGTCATTCTGAGAATAGTGTATGCGGCGACCGAGTTGCTCTTGCCCG
GCGTCAATACGGGATAATACCGCGCCACATAGCAGAACTTTAAAAGTGCTCATCATTGGAAAACGTTCTT
CGGGGCGAAAACTCTCAAGGATCTTACCGCTGTTGAGATCCAGTTCGATGTAACCCACTCGTGCACCCAA
CTGATCTTCAGCATCTTTTACTTTCACCAGCGTTTCTGGGTGAGCAAAAACAGGAAGGCAAAATGCCGCA
AAAAAGGGAATAAGGGCGACACGGAAATGTTGAATACTCATACTCTTCCTTTTTCAATATTATTGAAGCA
TTTATCAGGGTTATTGTCTCATGAGCGGATACATATTTGAATGTATTTAGAAAAATAAACAAATAGGGGT
TCCGCGCACATTTCCCCGAAAAGTGCCAC
Features (pLannotate 1.2.2; 20 found; start..end, strand, type, name):
      4..432     +  rep_origin     f1 ori (sequence partly withheld): f1 bacteriophage origin of replication; arrow indicates direction of (+) strand synthesis
    463..618     -  CDS            lacZα (fragment): LacZα fragment of β-galactosidase; lacZ fragment
    626..644     +  promoter       T7 promoter: promoter for bacteriophage T7 RNA polymerase
    653..679     -  misc_feature   MCS (fragment): pBluescript multiple cloning site
    677..1056    +  enhancer       CMV enhancer: human cytomegalovirus immediate early enhancer
   1059..1334    +  promoter       chicken β-actin promoter: No description available
   1335..2343    +  intron         chimeric intron: chimera between introns from chicken β-actin and rabbit β-globin
   2341..2397    +  CDS            HBB (fragment): HBB_LEPEU - Experimental evidence at protein level: Swiss-Prot protein existence level 1. Involved in oxygen transport from the lung to the various peripheral tissues. From Lepus europaeus (European hare).
   2465..3051    +  misc_feature   IRES2: internal ribosome entry site (IRES) of the encephalomyocarditis virus (EMCV)
   3052..3651    +  CDS            PuroR: puromycin N-acetyltransferase; pac from Streptomyces alboniger; confers resistance to puromycin
   3723..3930    +  polyA_signal   bGH poly(A) signal: bovine growth hormone polyadenylation signal
   3948..3971    -  misc_feature   MCS (fragment): pBluescript multiple cloning site
   3984..4002    -  promoter       T3 promoter: promoter for bacteriophage T3 RNA polymerase
   4047..4063    -  protein_bind   lac operator: The lac repressor binds to the lac operator to inhibit transcription in E. coli. This inhibition can be relieved by adding lactose or isopropyl-β-D-thiogalactopyranoside (IPTG). lac repressor encoded by lacI
   4071..4101    -  promoter       lac promoter: promoter for the E. coli lac operon
   4116..4137    -  protein_bind   CAP binding site: CAP binding activates transcription in the presence of cAMP. E. coli catabolite activator protein
   4150..4242    -  CDS            lacI (fragment): lac repressor; lacI; The lac repressor binds to the lac operator to inhibit transcription in E. coli. This inhibition can be relieved by adding lactose or isopropyl-β-D-thiogalactopyranoside (IPTG).
   4425..5013    -  rep_origin     ori: high-copy-number ColE1/pMB1/pBR322/pUC origin of replication
   5184..6044    -  CDS            AmpR: β-lactamase; bla; confers resistance to ampicillin, carbenicillin, and related antibiotics
   6045..6149    -  promoter       AmpR promoter: bla
