[The description below was written by a language model from this plasmid's Addgene catalogue record and pLannotate feature annotations shown in this document.]
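Description:
pCIP is an empty mammalian expression backbone of about 6.2 kb built on pBluescript (pBS), intended for expressing a gene of interest in mouse embryonic stem cells or other eukaryotic cells. It is propagated in E. coli as a high-copy plasmid through a ColE1/pUC-type origin and selected with ampicillin via the β-lactamase gene and its native promoter. The pBluescript heritage is visible in the f1 phage origin, the flanking T7 and T3 promoters, remnants of the multiple cloning site, and the lac promoter/operator and lacZα fragment, which are interrupted by the inserted expression cassette.

The cassette is arranged as CAGGS promoter, cloning site, IRES, puromycin resistance gene and polyadenylation signal. The CAGGS promoter is annotated as its three usual parts: the CMV immediate-early enhancer, the chicken β-actin promoter, and a chimeric chicken β-actin/rabbit β-globin intron. This combination gives strong, broadly active transcription and is commonly chosen for stem cells. A short β-globin coding fragment annotated just after the intron is most likely residual globin exon sequence from the promoter module rather than a functional insert. According to the record, a NheI–MfeI cloning site lies between the promoter and the EMCV IRES. A cDNA placed there by restriction cloning is transcribed on the same bicistronic mRNA as puromycin N-acetyltransferase, which is terminated by the bovine growth hormone poly(A) signal. Because the IRES drives translation of the resistance marker from the transgene's own transcript, puromycin selection enriches for cells that express the inserted gene, which helps in deriving stable transgene-expressing lines. No insert is present in the deposited plasmid.
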