Addgene plasmid #79009: pCIP
Purpose: (Empty Backbone) For expression in mouse ESCs or other eukaryotic cells. Contains pCAGGS-IRES-Puro-bpA, with a NheI-MfeI cloning site in between pCAGGS and IRES.
Depositing lab: Reuben Shaw. Depositing organization: Salk Institute for Biological Studies. Publication: AMPK governs lineage specification through Tfeb-dependent regulation of lysosomes. Young NP, Kamireddy A, Van Nostrand JL, Eichner LJ, Shokhirev MN, Dayn Y, Shaw RJ. Genes Dev. 2016 Mar 1;30(5):535-52. doi: 10.1101/gad.274142.115. PubMed 26944679.
Backbone
  Vector backbone: pBS
  Backbone size (bp): 6000
  Vector type: Mammalian Expression
  Promoter: pCAGGs
  Selectable markers: Puromycin
Growth in bacteria
  Bacterial resistance: Ampicillin, 100 μg/mL
  Growth temperature: 37°C
  Growth strain: DH5alpha
  Copy number: High Copy
Gene/Insert
  Cloning method: Restriction Enzyme
Terms and licenses: Academic/Nonprofit Terms; Industry Terms: Not Available to Industry
How to cite: pCIP was a gift from Reuben Shaw (Addgene plasmid # 79009 ; http://n2t.net/addgene:79009 ; RRID:Addgene_79009)
