>Addgene plasmid #79009 | pCIP | addgene partial sequence | sequence record 151711 | BGH-rev 5'-TAGAAGGCACAGTCGAGG-3'
GATGCATGGGGTCGTGCGCTCCTTTCGGTCGGGCGCTGCGGGTCGTGGGGCGGGCGTCAGGCACCGGGCT
TGCGGGTCATGCACCAGGTGCGCGGTCCTTCGGGCACCTCGACGTCGGCGGTGACGGTGAAGCCGAGCCG
CTCGTAGAAGGGGAGGTTGCGGGGCGCGGAGGTCTCCAGGAAGGCGGGCACCCCGGCGCGCTCGGCCGCC
TCCACTCCGGGGAGCACGACGGCGCTGCCCAGACCCTTGCCCTGGTGGTCGGGCGAGACGCCGACGGTGG
CCAGGAACCACGCGGGCTCCTTGGGCCGGTGCGGCGCCAGGAGGCCTTCCATCTGTTGCTGCGCGGCCAG
CCGGGAACCGCTCAACTCGGCCATGCGCGGGCCGATCTCGGCGAACACCGCCCCCGCTTCGACGCTCTCC
GGCGTGGTCCAGACCGCCACCGCGGCGCCGTCGTCCGCGACCCACACCTTGCCGATGTCGAGCCCGACGC
GCGTGAGGAAGAGTTCTTGCAGCTCGGTGACCCGCTCGATGTGGCGGTCCGGATCGACGGTGTGGCGCGT
GGCGGGGTAGTCGGCGAACGCGGCGGCGAGGGTGCGTACGGCCCTGGGGACGTCGTCGCGGGTGGCGAGG
CGCACCGTGGGCTTGTACTCGGTCATGGTTGTGGCCATATTATCATCGTGTTTTTCAAAGGAAAACCACG
TCCCCGTGGTTCGGGGGGCCTAGACGTTTTTTTAACCTCGACTAAACACATGTAAAGCATGTGTACCGAG
GCCCCAGATCAGATCCCATACAATGGGGTACCTTCTGGGCATCCTTCAGCCCCTTGTTGAATACGCTTGA
GGAGAGCCATTTGACTCTTTCCACAACTATCCAACTCACAACGTGGCACTGGGGTTGTGCCGCCTTTGCA
GGTGTATCTTATACAC
