>Addgene plasmid #79009 | pCIP | addgene partial sequence | sequence record 151712 | pCAGIG-F 5'-GTCCCCTTCTCCATCTCCAG-3'
CGGCGGCTCTAGAGCCTCTGCTAACCATGTTCATGCCTTCTTCTTTTTCCTACAGCTCCTGGGCAACGTG
CTGGTTATTGTGCTGTCTCATCATTTTGGCAAAGAATTCAACGCGGCTAGCGCCATCAGCAATTGGATCC
GATCTAGATCGAGTTAATTAAGAATTCCGCCCCCCCCCCCT
